Addgene plasmid #119817: BirA His-tag pLEMO
Purpose: Express endogenous biotin ligase in E.coli
Depositing lab: Alexander Gabibov. Depositing organization: Shemyakin-Ovchinnikov Institute of Bioorganic Chemistry. Publication: Probing surface membrane receptors using engineered bacteriophage bioconjugates. Lomakin YA, Kaminskaya AN, Stepanov AV, Shmidt AA, Gabibov A, Belogurov AA. Bioconjug Chem. 2019 Apr 25. doi: 10.1021/acs.bioconjchem.9b00218. PubMed 31021608.
Backbone
  Vector backbone: pLEMO
  Vector type: Bacterial Expression
Growth in bacteria
  Bacterial resistance: Chloramphenicol, 25 μg/mL
  Growth temperature: 37°C
  Growth strain: DH5alpha
  Growth instructions: rhamnose promoter
  Copy number: Unknown
Gene/Insert
  Gene/Insert name: Biotin ligase (alt name: BirA)
  Insert size (bp): 993
  Tag / fusion protein: 6-Histidine-tag (C terminal on insert)
Terms and licenses: Academic/Nonprofit Terms; Industry Terms: Not Available to Industry
How to cite: BirA His-tag pLEMO was a gift from Alexander Gabibov (Addgene plasmid # 119817 ; http://n2t.net/addgene:119817 ; RRID:Addgene_119817)
