[The description below was written by a language model from this plasmid's Addgene catalogue record and pLannotate feature annotations shown in this document.]
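Description:
BirA His-tag pLEMO is a bacterial expression plasmid (5,540 nt in the sequenced record) built on the pLEMO backbone for producing the E. coli biotin protein ligase BirA in E. coli. It replicates from the medium-copy p15A origin, which is compatible with ColE1-type plasmids and so allows the construct to be maintained alongside a second expression vector. Selection is by chloramphenicol through a cat gene driven by its native promoter. The annotation also picks up short fragments of IS1, an RSF origin, the tetracycline resistance gene, lacI and a CAP binding site. These partial matches look like remnants of the pACYC-type backbone lineage rather than functional elements.

The payload is the birA coding sequence, catalogued as a 993 bp insert, with a C-terminal six-histidine tag for metal-affinity purification or detection. The annotation tool labels the tag as a fragment of a longer His tag. On the circular map the rhaB promoter lies just upstream of the birA start, and the divergently oriented rhaS and rhaR genes supply the transcriptional activators that make this promoter respond to L-rhamnose, with repression by glucose. BirA expression can therefore be titrated with rhamnose, independently of IPTG-driven systems. A T7 terminator follows the open reading frame, preceded by a short match annotated as a SET1 tag fragment that probably reflects vector-derived sequence.

The stated purpose is expression of the endogenous biotin ligase in E. coli. The associated publication concerns engineered bacteriophage bioconjugates for probing surface membrane receptors. A typical use for such a plasmid would be boosting BirA levels to biotinylate co-expressed acceptor-peptide-tagged proteins in vivo, or purifying the His-tagged enzyme, though the record does not spell out either application.
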