Features (pLannotate 1.2.2; 15 found; start..end, strand, type, name):
      7..969     +  CDS            BirA: E. coli biotin protein ligase; birA
    982..999     +  CDS            9xHis (fragment): 9xHis affinity tag
   1044..1061    +  CDS            SET1 (fragment): solubility-enhancement tag derived from T7 phage gene 10B
   1069..1116    +  terminator     T7 terminator: transcription terminator for bacteriophage T7 RNA polymerase
   1340..1996    -  CDS            cat: CAT_ECOLX - Experimental evidence at protein level: Swiss-Prot protein existence level 1. This enzyme is an effector of chloramphenicol resistance in bacteria. From Escherichia coli. This protein is used as a marker in many commonly used cloning vectors, such as pACYC184.
   1997..2099    -  promoter       cat promoter: promoter of the E. coli cat gene encoding chloramphenicol acetyltransferase
   2220..2363    +  mobile_element IS1 (fragment): prokaryotic transposable element IS1
   2482..2537    -  rep_origin     RSF ori (fragment): Plasmids containing the RSF 1030 origin of replication can be propagated in E. coli cells that contain additional plasmids with compatible origins.
   2625..3170    -  rep_origin     p15A ori: Plasmids containing the medium-copy-number p15A origin of replication can be propagated in E. coli cells that contain a second plasmid with the ColE1 origin.
   3282..3346    -  CDS            TcR (fragment): tetracycline efflux protein; tet; confers resistance to tetracycline
   3361..3382    -  protein_bind   CAP binding site: CAP binding activates transcription in the presence of cAMP. E. coli catabolite activator protein
   3395..3488    -  CDS            lacI (fragment): lac repressor; lacI; The lac repressor binds to the lac operator to inhibit transcription in E. coli. This inhibition can be relieved by adding lactose or isopropyl-β-D-thiogalactopyranoside (IPTG).
   3501..4349    -  CDS            rhaR: transcriptional activator of rhaR and rhaS; E. coli rhaR; needed for rhamnose-dependent activation of the rhaB promoter
   4423..5259    -  CDS            rhaS: positive regulator of the rhaB promoter; E. coli rhaS; activated by L-rhamnose
   5405..5523    +  promoter       rhaB promoter: promoter of the E. coli rhaBAD operon, conferring tight induction with L-rhamnose and repression with D-glucose in the presence of RhaR and RhaS (Giacalone et al., 2006)
>Addgene plasmid #119817 | BirA His-tag pLEMO | addgene full sequence | sequence record 243577 | Addgene NGS Result
GTCGACATGAAGGATAACACCGTGCCACTGAAATTGATTGCCCTGTTAGCGAACGGTGAATTTCACTCTG
GCGAGCAGTTGGGTGAAACGCTGGGAATGAGCCGGGCGGCTATTAATAAACACATTCAGACACTGCGTGA
CTGGGGCGTTGATGTCTTTACCGTTCCGGGTAAAGGATACAGCCTGCCTGAGCCTATCCAGTTACTTAAT
GCTAAACAGATATTGGGTCAGCTGGATGGCGGTAGTGTAGCCGTGCTGCCAGTGATTGACTCCACGAATC
AGTACCTTCTTGATCGTATCGGAGAGCTTAAATCGGGCGATGCTTGCATTGCAGAATACCAGCAGGCTGG
CCGTGGTCGCCGGGGTCGGAAATGGTTTTCGCCTTTTGGCGCAAACTTATATTTGTCGATGTTCTGGCGT
CTGGAACAAGGCCCGGCGGCGGCGATTGGTTTAAGTCTGGTTATCGGTATCGTGATGGCGGAAGTATTAC
GCAAGCTGGGTGCAGATAAAGTTCGTGTTAAATGGCCTAATGACCTCTATCTGCAGGATCGCAAGCTGGC
AGGCATTCTGGTGGAGCTGACTGGCAAAACTGGCGATGCGGCGCAAATAGTCATTGGAGCCGGGATCAAC
ATGGCAATGCGCCGTGTTGAAGAGAGTGTCGTTAATCAGGGGTGGATCACGCTGCAGGAAGCGGGGATCA
ATCTCGATCGTAATACGTTGGCGGCCATGCTAATACGTGAATTACGTGCTGCGTTGGAACTCTTCGAACA
AGAAGGATTGGCACCTTATCTGTCGCGCTGGGAAAAGCTGGATAATTTTATTAATCGCCCAGTGAAACTT
ATCATTGGTGATAAAGAAATATTTGGCATTTCACGCGGAATAGACAAACAGGGGGCTTTATTACTTGAGC
AGGATGGAATAATAAAACCCTGGATGGGCGGTGAAATATCCCTGCGTAGTTCAGAAAAAACTGGTCTCGA
GCACCACCACCACCACCACGGATCCCCGCGCCCTCATCCGAAAGGGCGTATTCATATGCCCTAGGCTGCT
GCCACCGCTGAGCAATAACTAGCATAACCCCTTGGGGCCTCTAAACGGGTCTTGAGGGGTTTTTTGCTGA
AACCTCAGGCATTTGAGAAGCACACGGTCACACTGCTTCCGGTAGTCAATAAACCGGTAAACCAGCAATA
GACATAAGCGGCTATTTAACGACCCTGCCCTGAACCGACGACCGGGTCGAATTTGCTTTCGAATTTCTGC
CATTCATCCGCTTATTATCACTTATTCAGGCGTAGCAACCAGGCGTTTAAGGGCACCAATAACTGCCTTA
AAAAAATTACGCCCCGCCCTGCCACTCATCGCAGTACTGTTGTAATTCATTAAGCATTCTGCCGACATGG
AAGCCATCACAAACGGCATGATGAACCTGAATCGCCAGCGGCATCAGCACCTTGTCGCCTTGCGTATAAT
ATTTGCCCATAGTGAAAACGGGGGCGAAGAAGTTGTCCATATTGGCCACGTTTAAATCAAAACTGGTGAA
ACTCACCCAGGGATTGGCTGAGACGAAAAACATATTCTCAATAAACCCTTTAGGGAAATAGGCCAGGTTT
TCACCGTAACACGCCACATCTTGCGAATATATGTGTAGAAACTGCCGGAAATCGTCGTGGTATTCACTCC
AGAGCGATGAAAACGTTTCAGTTTGCTCATGGAAAACGGTGTAACAAGGGTGAACACTATCCCATATCAC
CAGCTCACCGTCTTTCATTGCCATACGGAACTCCGGATGAGCATTCATCAGGCGGGCAAGAATGTGAATA
AAGGCCGGATAAAACTTGTGCTTATTTTTCTTTACGGTCTTTAAAAAGGCCGTAATATCCAGCTGAACGG
TCTGGTTATAGGTACATTGAGCAACTGACTGAAATGCCTCAAAATGTTCTTTACGATGCCATTGGGATAT
ATCAACGGTGGTATATCCAGTGATTTTTTTCTCCATTTTAGCTTCCTTAGCTCCTGAAAATCTCGATAAC
TCAAAAAATACGCCCGGTAGTGATCTTATTTCATTATGGTGAAAGTTGGAACCTCTTACGTGCCGATCAA
CGTCTCATTTTCGCCAAAAGTTGGCCCAGGGCTTCCCGGTATCAACAGGGACACCAGGATTTATTTATTC
TGCGAAGTGATCTTCCGTCACAGGTATTTATTCGGCGCAAAGTGCGTCGGGTGATGCTGCCAACTTACTG
ATTTAGTGTATGATGGTGTTTTTGAGGTGCTCCAGTGGCTTCTGTTTCTATCAGCTGTCCCTCCTGTTCA
GCTACTGACGGGGTGGTGCGTAACGGCAAAAGCACCGCCGGACATCAGCGCTAGCGGAGTGTATACTGGC
TTACTATGTTGGCACTGATGAGGGTGTCAGTGAAGTGCTTCATGTGGCAGGAGAAAAAAGGCTGCACCGG
TGCGTCAGCAGAATATGTGATACAGGATATATTCCGCTTCCTCGCTCACTGACTCGCTACGCTCGGTCGT
TCGACTGCGGCGAGCGGAAATGGCTTACGAACGGGGCGGAGATTTCCTGGAAGATGCCAGGAAGATACTT
AACAGGGAAGTGAGAGGGCCGCGGCAAAGCCGTTTTTCCATAGGCTCCGCCCCCCTGACAAGCATCACGA
AATCTGACGCTCAAATCAGTGGTGGCGAAACCCGACAGGACTATAAAGATACCAGGCGTTTCCCCCTGGC
GGCTCCCTCGTGCGCTCTCCTGTTCCTGCCTTTCGGTTTACCGGTGTCATTCCGCTGTTATGGCCGCGTT
TGTCTCATTCCACGCCTGACACTCAGTTCCGGGTAGGCAGTTCGCTCCAAGCTGGACTGTATGCACGAAC
CCCCCGTTCAGTCCGACCGCTGCGCCTTATCCGGTAACTATCGTCTTGAGTCCAACCCGGAAAGACATGC
AAAAGCACCACTGGCAGCAGCCACTGGTAATTGATTTAGAGGAGTTAGTCTTGAAGTCATGCGCCGGTTA
AGGCTAAACTGAAAGGACAAGTTTTGGTGACTGCGCTCCTCCAAGCCAGTTACCTCGGTTCAAAGAGTTG
GTAGCTCAGAGAACCTTCGAAAAACCGCCCTGCAAGGCGGTTTTTTCGTTTTCAGAGCAAGAGATTACGC
GCAGACCAAAACGATCTCAAGAAGATCATCTTATTAATCAGATAAAATATTTCTAGGTTTCAGTGCAATT
TATCTCTTCAAATGTAGCACCTGAAGTCAGCCCCATACGATATAAGTTGTAATTCTCATGTTAGTCATGC
CCCGCGCCCACCGGAAGGAGCTGACTGGGTTGAAGGCTCTCAAGGGCATCGGTCGAGATCCCGGTGCCTA
ATGAGTGAGCTAACTTACATTAATTGCGTTGCGCTCACTGCCCGCTTTCCAGTCGGGAAACCTGTCGTGC
CAGCTGCATTAATGAATCGGCCAACGCGCGGGGAGAGGCGGTTTGCGTATTGGGCGCCCGATAAGCTTAA
TTAATCTTTCTGCGAATTGAGATGACGCCACTGGCTGGGCGTCATCCCGGTTTCCCGGGTAAACACCACC
GAAAAATAGTTACTATCTTCAAAGCCACATTCGGTCGAAATATCACTGATTAACAGGCGGCTATGCTGGA
GAAGATATTGCGCATGACACACTCTGACCTGTCGCAGATATTGATTGATGGTCATTCCAGTCTGCTGGCG
AAATTGCTGACGCAAAACGCGCTCACTGCACGATGCCTCATCACAAAATTTATCCAGCGCAAAGGGACTT
TTCAGGCTAGCCGCCAGCCGGGTAATCAGCTTATCCAGCAACGTTTCGCTGGATGTTGGCGGCAACGAAT
CACTGGTGTAACGATGGCGATTCAGCAACATCACCAACTGCCCGAACAGCAACTCAGCCATTTCGTTAGC
AAACGGCACATGCTGACTACTTTCATGCTCAAGCTGACCAATAACCTGCCGCGCCTGCGCCATCCCCATG
CTACCTAAGCGCCAGTGTGGTTGCCCTGCGCTGGCGTTAAATCCCGGAATCGCCCCCTGCCAGTCAAGAT
TCAGCTTCAGACGCTCCGGGCAATAAATAATATTCTGCAAAACCAGATCGTTAACGGAAGCGTAGGAGTG
TTTATCATCAGCATGAATGTAAAAGAGATCGCCACGGGTAATGCGATAAGGGCGATCGTTGAGTACATGC
AGGCCATTACCGCGCCAGACAATCACCAGCTCACAAAAATCATGTGTATGTTCAGCAAAGACATCTTGCG
GATAACGGTCAGCCACAGCGACTGCCTGCTGGTCGCTGGCAAAAAAATCATCTTTGAGAAGTTTTAACTG
ATGCGCCACCGTGGCTACCTCGGCCAGAGAACGAAGTTGATTATTCGCAATATGGCGTACAAATACGTTG
AGAAGATTCGCGTTATTGCAGAAAGCCATCCCGTCCCTGGCGAATATCACGCGGTGACCAGTTAAACTCT
CGGCGAAAAAGCGTCGAAAAGTGGTTACTGTCGCTGAATCCACAGCGATAGGCGATGTCAGTAACGCTGG
CCTCGCTGTGGCGTAGCAGATGTCGGGCTTTCATCAGTCGCAGGCGGTTCAGGTATCGCTGAGGCGTCAG
TCCCGTTTGCTGCTTAAGCTGCCGATGTAGCGTACGCAGTGAAAGAGAAAATTGATCCGCCACGGCATCC
CAATTCACCTCATCGGCAAAATGGTCCTCCAGCCAGGCCAGAAGCAAGTTGAGACGTGATGCGCTGTTTT
CCAGGTTCTCCTGCAAACTGCTTTTACGCAGCAAGAGCAGTAATTGCATAAACAAGATCTCGCGACTGGC
GGTCGAGGGTAAATCATTTTCCCCTTCCTGCTGTTCCATCTGTGCAACCAGCTGTCGCACCTGCTGCAAT
ACGCTGTGGTTAACGCGCCAGTGAGACGGATACTGCCCATCCAGCTCTTGTGGCAGCAACTGATTCAGCC
CGGCGAGAAACTGAAATCGATCCGGCGAGCGATACAGCACATTGGTCAGACACAGATTATCGGTATGTTC
ATACAGATGCCGATCATGATCGCGTACGAAACAGACCGTGCCACCGGTGATGGTATAGGGCTGCCCATTA
AACACATGAATACCCGTGCCATGTTCGACAATCACAATTTCATGAAAATCATGATGATGTTCAGGAAAAT
CCGCCTGCGGGAGCCGGGGTTCTATCGCCACGGACGCGTTACCAGACGGAAAAAAATCCACACTATGTAA
TACGGTCATACTGGCCTCCTGATGTCGTCAACACGGCGAAATAGTAATCACGAGGTCAGGTTCTTACCTT
AAATTTTCGACGGAAAACCACGTAAAAAACGTCGATTTTTCAAGATACAGCGTGAATTTTCAGGAAATGC
GGTGAGCATCACATCACCACAATTCAGCAAATTGTGAACATCATCACGTTCATCTTTCCCTGGTTGCCAA
TGGCCCATTTTCCTGTCAGTAACGAGAAGGTCGCGAATTCAGGCGCTTTTTAGACTGGTCGTAATGAAAT
TCAGGAGGTG
